>Addgene plasmid #78737 | pcDNA3.tgoGAP1 | addgene partial sequence | sequence record 153400 | CMV-F 5'-CGCAAATGGGCGGTAGGCGTG-3'
CTGGCTAACTAGAGAACCCACTGCTTACTGGCTTATCGAAATTAATACGACTCACTATAGGGAGACCCAA
GCTCCAAAGCTTGCCACCATGAGGCTTCGGGAGCCGCTCCTGAGCGGCAGCGCCGCGATGCCAGGCGCGT
CCCTACAGCGGGCCTGCCGCCTGCTCGTGGCCGTCTGCGCTCTGCACCTTGGCGTCACCCTCGTTTACTA
CCTGGCTGGCCGCGACCTGAGCCGCCTGCCCCAACTGGTCGGAGTCTCCACACCGCTGCAGGGCGGCTCG
AACAGTGCCGCCGCCATCGGGCAGTCCTCCGGGGAGCTCCGGACCGGAGGGGCCAAGCTTGCCACCATGG
CTAGCAAAGGAGAAGAACTTTTCACTGGAGTTGTCCCAATTCTTGTTGAATTAGATGGTGATGTTAATGG
GCACAAATTTTCTGTCAGTGGAGAGGGTGAAGGTGATGCTACATACGGAAAACTTACCCTTAAATTTATT
TGCACTACTGGAAAACTACCTGTTCCATGGCCAACACTTGTCACTACTTTCTCTTATGGTGTTCAATGCT
TTTCCCGTTATCCGGATCATATGAAACGGCATGACTTTTTCAAGAGTGCCATGCCCGAAGGTTATGTACA
GGAACGCACTATATCTTTCAAAGATGACGGGAACTACAAGACGCGTGCTGAAGTCAA
