>Addgene plasmid #78737 | pcDNA3.tgoGAP1 | addgene partial sequence | sequence record 153401 | BGH-rev 5'-TAGAAGGCACAGTCGAGG-3'
AATAGGGCCCTCTAGATGCATGCTCGAGCGGCCGCCAGTGTGATGGATATCTGCAGAATTCTTAGGGGAC
AGCTCCACCGTAGAGCTTTTCGCAAGCAGGATCCATGGTGTACCAAAATCCTAAATGTTGTCTTGTCATC
TCGGCAACATCGAGTTGTCCACTTTCATCAATATCGCACACTCTGAATGTTTCCTCGCAATCTTCTGATG
ATTGGATGATACCAGCAGCTTTGGTGTATGCTTTCCATTCATCCAGTGTAATGGCTCCATTTTGGGCTTT
GGCAACGATGTCAAACAAAGCATCACCCCATATACGGATGAGCGTTGGTTCGTTTTTGGCGTATTTCTCC
AATTCATCAGTAGCCAATTTTTTCCATCCTTCAATATATGCAGGCCAATCAGTTTCCACACCATATTTCA
TTCCAGCTCCTCCGAAGAAGGCTTCTACAGCATCTTTGTGTCGTTTGGCTTGCTCAGGTGTTGCTCCAAG
GTTATTGATGACAATATCAGATGCCTTGTAGACCATCTCGTCAAGAGAGATTTTTCCATTGTGGTTGACA
TCAAGGAAATTGAACATATGCTTGTGTCGTCCAATCCATCTTGGGTTGTCGAAGTCTGATGTAAGTTTAC
CGGTACCCGCGGTCGGTGCAGTGGTCGGCGTGGTTGCTGGGGTCGCTGTACCCGGTTTGTAGAGCTCATC
CATGCCATGTGTAATCCCAGCAGCAGTTACAAACTCAAGAAGGACCATGTGGTCACGCTTTTCGTTGGGA
TCTTTCGAAAGGGCAGATTGTGTCGACAGGTAATGGTTGTCTGGTAAAAGGACAGGGCCATCGCCAATTG
GA
