[The description below was written by a language model from this plasmid's Addgene catalogue record.]
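Description:
pcDNA3.tgoGAP1 is a mammalian expression plasmid built on the pcDNA3 backbone and designed to deliver the genetically encoded Ca2+ sensor GAP1 to the trans-Golgi apparatus. It is maintained in E. coli as a high-copy plasmid under ampicillin selection. No feature table accompanies the record, so the remaining backbone elements are not itemised. The listing of a BGH reverse sequencing primer is consistent with the bovine growth hormone polyadenylation signal that normally lies downstream of the pcDNA3 cloning site. The restriction sites used to insert the cassette are recorded as unknown.

The insert, tgoGAP1, is a synthetic open reading frame transcribed from the CMV immediate-early promoter, which gives strong constitutive expression in transfected mammalian cells. According to the associated publication title, GAP is an aequorin-based fluorescent indicator intended for imaging Ca2+ in organelles. The GAP1 variant carries three substitutions in the aequorin moiety (D117A, D119A and D163A). The record does not state their effect, although replacing aspartates in a Ca2+-binding protein such as aequorin is a typical way of changing Ca2+ affinity to suit the concentrations found inside organelles. The N-terminal 81 amino acids of human galactosyltransferase are fused to the N terminus of the sensor. This segment is commonly used as a targeting and membrane-anchoring signal that retains fusion proteins in the trans-Golgi. The construct is therefore suited to transfecting mammalian cells to monitor Ca2+ levels and dynamics in the trans-Golgi compartment by fluorescence imaging.
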