Addgene plasmid #78737: pcDNA3.tgoGAP1
Purpose: Expression of Ca2+ sensor GAP1 in the trans Golgi apparatus
Depositing lab: Teresa Alonso. Depositing organization: Universidad de Valladolid. Publication: GAP, an aequorin-based fluorescent indicator for imaging Ca2+ in organelles. Rodriguez-Garcia A, Rojo-Ruiz J, Navas-Navarro P, Aulestia FJ, Gallego-Sandin S, Garcia-Sancho J, Alonso MT. Proc Natl Acad Sci U S A. 2014 Feb 18;111(7):2584-9. doi: 10.1073/pnas.1316539111. Epub 2014 Feb 5. PubMed 24501126.
Backbone
  Vector backbone: pcDNA3
  Vector type: Mammalian Expression
Growth in bacteria
  Bacterial resistance: Ampicillin, 100 μg/mL
  Growth temperature: 37°C
  Growth strain: DH5alpha
  Copy number: High Copy
Gene/Insert
  Gene/Insert name: tgoGAP1
  Species: Synthetic
  Mutation: D117A/D119A/D163A in aequorin moiety
  Promoter: CMV
  Tag / fusion protein: N terminal 81 amino acids of human galactosyltransferase (N terminal on insert)
  Cloning method: Restriction Enzyme; 5′ cloning site unknown (unknown if destroyed); 3′ cloning site unknown (unknown if destroyed)
  Sequencing primers: 5′ CMV-F; 3′ BGH-rev
Terms and licenses: Academic/Nonprofit Terms; Industry Terms: Not Available to Industry
How to cite: pcDNA3.tgoGAP1 was a gift from Teresa Alonso (Addgene plasmid # 78737 ; http://n2t.net/addgene:78737 ; RRID:Addgene_78737)
